>Addgene plasmid #118238 | pBSV2_PresT-mCherryBb | depositor full sequence | sequence record 223349 | Full Sequence
CCAAAATCCCTTAACGTGAGTTTTCGTTCCACTGAGCGTCAGACCCCGTAGAAAAGATCAAAGGATCTTC
TTGAGATCCTTTTTTTCTGCGCGTAATCTGCTGCTTGCAAACAAAAAAACCACCGCTACCAGCGGTGGTT
TGTTTGCCGGATCAAGAGCTACCAACTCTTTTTCCGAAGGTAACTGGCTTCAGCAGAGCGCAGATACCAA
ATACTGTCCTTCTAGTGTAGCCGTAGTTAGGCCACCACTTCAAGAACTCTGTAGCACCGCCTACATACCT
CGCTCTGCTAATCCTGTTACCAGTGGCTGCTGCCAGTGGCGATAAGTCGTGTCTTACCGGGTTGGACTCA
AGACGATAGTTACCGGATAAGGCGCAGCGGTCGGGCTGAACGGGGGGTTCGTGCACACAGCCCAGCTTGG
AGCGAACGACCTACACCGAACTGAGATACCTACAGCGTGAGCTATGAGAAAGCGCCACGCTTCCCGAAGG
GAGAAAGGCGGACAGGTATCCGGTAAGCGGCAGGGTCGGAACAGGAGAGCGCACGAGGGAGCTTCCAGGG
GGAAACGCCTGGTATCTTTATAGTCCTGTCGGGTTTCGCCACCTCTGACTTGAGCGTCGATTTTTGTGAT
GCTCGTCAGGGGGGCGGAGCCTATGGAAAAACGCCAGCAACGCGGCCTTTTTACGGTTCCTGGGCTTTTG
CTGGCCTTTTGCTCACATGTTCTTTCCTGCACTAGATCCCCGGCAAGTTCATCCTTAGGGTTTCCATATC
TCTTAAAAAGTCAATTTCTGCTTGATTAATTTCTTGTGGATTATTGTTTTTGCGGTTTTTCATTTTTTAT
CTCCTTGAGTATTGAATTTTTTCTTATATATAAATATATAGCAAAAACTATTTTTGCCAACTTTTTTACA
AAAAATTTTTTATTAAAACACTTAGGGCTTTGCTAAATTCTCTTTTAAAAGAACTTAGTAAAGCCCTATG
GATTTAAGAACTGATTATACTTACGTAGTAAAAATACTACAGATATTAATAGTATAGACCATATCAAAAT
CATAATCAATTTATATTTATCTAAAATTGTAGTCCATACAAAATACAAAAAAATTAGGTTTTTCTAAATT
CTATTTTAAAAGAACTTAGTAACACCTAATCTCTAAATTACTTACAAAATTCTAAAATTAGATTTTTAGT
TCTTCATATTTCTTTAAAAGTTTTTTAAGAAAATCTTTTTGATTTTCAAAAATTTCATGCATCATAAAAC
TAGTAAATTTGGATTTTTTTTTGTAAAAATCATAACTTTCTTGGGTTTTAAGTTGAAATCTTAATGGTTT
TATTGGATTTTGCCTAGATTTTTTTAACGCCGGACTTTCTTTATCTTTTATAAAATTATAAGAATTTTTA
ATACCATTTTCTATTAAATAATCTTCTTTTATAAGCCCCTCTTGCAGTGCAGTTGCTAATCTTAAATACT
TATACGCTTGAGTTTTTGCTACATCAAAGTCTTTTATAAAATCAAGAAAAGTTTTATAACCATCAAATTT
ATAATATTGATTATCTTTTATTTCTTTTAAAATTTTAATATTTTCCACCCTGTGGAATATTTCTTTTTTG
AAATTGTCATTTAACTTTTCCTTTAGTGTCTTGTAATAAGAAATTTTACTTTCATTAATCATTAAATTTT
GTTCAACATAAGTATCTATCTTTTTTGTTAAAACTTTAACAACACGTTTTTTTTCCATAAAAATTTTCCT
TTATTTTTGCAACATTTTCCTTAATTGATATAATTGTTACTATTTTAGATTTTTTAATATCCACTTAAGA
ATTAATCCCTCACTAGAATATTTTTTATTATAGAATTCATATACATGTTTTTCTAAATCTATAAATTTAT
CAACAATTGCTTTATTATAGGGTGTATCTATCTTTTCTTTTCTTAATAATCGTCTCATATTCTTTAAATA
ACAACAAACACTGCCGGTTTTAAACCTAAATTCTATGTAATATATTTTTGAAAAAGTATATACATTTTCA
ACCCCGTTTATTTCATACTTTACAAAAACATTATTTATTGGTTTTCTATAACCATAGTAAATGCCTAAAA
ATTTGTCCCCGTCTTTCATAGGATATAGATAAAGTTTTTGAATCTCTGATTTATCTAATAATTTTTCAAA
AAAAATTATACACCGCTTTTGTTTGTTACTAACTACTCTATGCAATGCCTTTAATATTTTTGTGTGATAT
ATATTTTTATCACCTTTTTTTTCTTTCAGCAGGAAGATACTTTCTTTTGGAAATTTAATTTTTTGTTCAT
TTATTCTTGCAGCCTTAAGTCCGATTTTCATATTTAATCCTTATATAGCCTTTCTATTTAATTCTTTTAA
ACTCAATAAACTTTTTTGGTTTTTCATTAGTTCTAATAATTCGCAATAATATGTGCAAAACACTTTATTG
TATTCTATTTTCTTTTGGTTATTCAAATATTCTTTTATAATTGGCTTTAGAAGTTCAATATTTACTTCTT
TTTTTAGTTGTTCAATAAGGATATTGAAAATGTTTGTTTTTAAATCTTGATAATTTTGTTGAGAATTTTC
TTTTTTTCTTTCAATTGACTTCTCTAATTTACGCTTTATATTGTTTAAATCGCTATATTTATGACTTTCA
ATAATAAAATGAGGCTTAAATTTGTAATTTTCGTATATTTTTTGGAAACTTGTTTCTAATTGTTTAGAAT
TATATTCATTTTTTTCAAATTCTTTTTGAGTGTTGCATAGAATTTCCTTTAATTTTTCTTGTTTTTCTTT
CATACAAGATTTAGTAAAATGTATATTTTTATTTTTTAGTAATTTAATTTCTATTATTTTTATGATTTTA
AGTATTTTGATTATATTATCTTTATCAATATTTAAATTGAATAAAATTGTAAGAAAAATTGAAAGAATTT
TTTTACATAAAAAGTTACATTTATTGAAGTAATTTCTTACTTGATACTTTTCTATTTCATTAATCTTTCT
TTCTTCTTTTATATTATTTTTATTATTTAAACACTCCTTTAAATCTACACTCCCATTTTTAGTAAATCTA
TCTTTAAGGCCCCTTGAAACTCTATTTTGAAATCTTAAATCTTTTTTTTCTTGAAAGTATTTATAGATTT
TTTGGTAACATTCTTTTTTTGAAAAATTAAGTTGATAGTATATTTCGGTCCCCAAATTTACCCCTAAGTG
TTTGTGATAATTAGTTGTGACTTTAAATTCTTTTTCTAATTTGTAAAGGTAATTTTGCAGTGTTTTTAGT
TTAACGGGTGTTTGACTATTTCTTTTAAGGTTTTCATTAAAGTAATAGAGTATGTTTTTTTGTGTGTATT
TCTTATATGTTTTATTTATGTACGCTAGTGTTGAGATAAGAACTACTAATTTATACTGTAATTTATTGTA
GCAAGTTGTGGTTTTACTGGTTTTGTTTATATTAGATAAGTTTTCCATTTATAGCTCCTTGAATACCGGA
TTTTTTATCTATAAAGTATATATATCACAATTTTGATTTAAAAGTAAATTCTTTTTTTAAAAATACAAAA
ATTTTTTATAAATTATATAGACCATGATATTGTATTAATACTAATTGATTTTAATTTAAGGTTGAACTAA
AATAAACATAGTTTTGTAGAAAATAATTTTTCATTATTTTGCTACTTGATATTGGATCGTAAAAATATTA
GGGCTTTACAAAGTTCTTTTAAAAGAGAATTTAGTAAAGCCCTAAGTCTTTTAATAAAAAATTTTTTGTA
AAAAAGTTGGCAAAAATAGTTTTTGCTATATATTTATATATAAGAAAAAATTCAATACTCAAGGAGATAA
AAAATGGAAAACTTAAACAATAATCCACAAAAAATTAATCAAATAAATAAGCAAACTAATTTTATTGGTT
TTGAAAATTTTATAGAACTTGATAATCAAGTTAATCAAACTAAAGAAAAAAGTAAATTAAGTAAGATAGG
TAAGAAATTACCCGGAATAAGCAGTCAAGTCTAGTCTAGTGCGGCCGCGCCCAATACGCAAACCGCCTCT
CCCCGCGCGTTGGCCGATTCATTAATGCAGCTGGCACGACAGGTTTCCCGACTGGAAAGCGGGCAGTGAG
CGCAACGCAATTAATGTGAGTTAGCTCACTCATTAGGCACCCCAGGCTTTACACTTTATGCTTCCGGCTC
GTATGTTGTGTGGAATTGTGAGCGGATAACAATTTCACACAGGAAACAGCTATGACATGATTACGAATTC
GAGCTCCGAAGTTTATTATTTTATGATTTAAATTAATAAAAAGATTTATCGGTGTGAATAGAATATTTCT
TTGGTTTATTATGCATCCTAGTACATATTATATAATTTAATTTAATATATAAGCATATTTTTTTAAAATC
AGAAATTTTTTACTTAGCTAAAGATTTTAAACTTGGTATAATTGAATTAATGGATCCAGGAGGTTCATGG
TTAGTAAAGGTGAAGAAGATAATATGGCTATTATTAAAGAATTTATGAGATTTAAAGTTCACATGGAAGG
TAGTGTTAATGGTCATGAATTTGAAATTGAAGGTGAAGGTGAAGGTAGACCTTATGAAGGTACTCAAACT
GCTAAATTAAAAGTTACTAAAGGTGGTCCTTTACCTTTTGCTTGGGATATTTTAAGTCCTCAATTTATGT
ATGGTAGTAAAGCATACGTTAAACATCCTGCTGATATTCCTGATTATTTAAAATTAAGTTTTCCTGAAGG
TTTTAAATGGGAAAGAGTTATGAATTTTGAAGATGGTGGTGTTGTTACTGTTACTCAAGATAGTAGTTTA
CAAGATGGTGAATTTATTTATAAAGTTAAATTAAGAGGTACTAATTTTCCTAGTGATGGTCCTGTTATGC
AAAAAAAAACTATGGGTTGGGAAGCTAGTAGTGAAAGAATGTATCCTGAAGATGGTGCTTTAAAAGGTGA
AATTAAACAAAGATTAAAATTAAAAGATGGTGGTCATTATGATGCTGAAGTTAAAACTACTTATAAAGCT
AAAAAACCTGTTCAATTACCTGGTGCTTATAATGTTAATATTAAATTAGATATTACTTCGCATAATGAAG
ATTATACTATTGTTGAACAATATGAAAGAGCTGAAGGTAGACATAGTACAGGTGGTATGGATGAATTATA
TAAATAAGCTTGGCACTGGCCGTCGTTTTACAACGTCGTGACTGGGAAAACCCTGGCGTTACCCAACTTA
ATCGCCTTGCAGCACATCCCCCTTTCGCCAGCTGGCGTAATAGCGAAGAGGCCCGCACCGATCGCCCTTC
CCAACAGTTGCGCAGCCTGAATGGCGAATGGCGCGGCCGCCCTAGGTTAATACCCGAGCTTCAAGGAAGA
TTTCCTATTAAGGTTGAACTTAAGAGCTTAAGCATAGACGATTTGAAAAAAATTTTAAAACAAACAAAAA
ATTCTTTAATAAAACAATATGTTGCGATGTTTAAGGTTTATGATTTAGATTTAAAGTTTAGTGAGGAAGC
TATAGATAGAATTGCAGAGCTTACTTTTAATATGAATCTTGAGAGTGAAAATCTTGGTGCCAGAAGACTT
CACGGTGTTATGGAAATAGTGCTTGCAGATCTTTTTTTTGAAGTGCCTGGCAGTAAGTTGAAAAAATTTG
AAATAAACTTGGACTATGTTAATAAAAAAATACAAATTAACGAACAAAAAGATTTGAATTATTATATAAT
TTAGTTAAAAGCAATTTTAAATGAGGGAGGTTTCCATATGGGCCATATTCAACGGGAAACGTCGAGGCCG
CGATTAAATTCCAACATGGATGCTGATTTATATGGGTATAAATGGGCTCGCGATAATGTCGGGCAATCAG
GTGCGACAATCTATCGCTTGTATGGGAAGCCCGATGCGCCAGAGTTGTTTCTGAAACATGGCAAAGGTAG
CGTTGCCAATGATGTTACAGATGAGATGGTCAGACTAAACTGGCTGACGGAATTTATGCCTCTTCCGACC
ATCAAGCATTTTATCCGTACTCCTGATGATGCATGGTTACTCACCACTGCGATCCCCGGAAAAACAGCAT
TCCAGGTATTAGAAGAATATCCTGATTCAGGTGAAAATATTGTTGATGCGCTGGCAGTGTTCCTGCGCCG
GTTGCATTCGATTCCTGTTTGTAATTGTCCTTTTAACAGCGATCGCGTATTTCGTCTCGCTCAGGCGCAA
TCACGAATGAATAACGGTTTGGTTGATGCGAGTGATTTTGATGACGAGCGTAATGGCTGGCCTGTTGAAC
AAGTCTGGAAAGAAATGCATAAACTTTTGCCATTCTCACCGGATTCAGTCGTCACTCATGGTGATTTCTC
ACTTGATAACCTTATTTTTGACGAGGGGAAATTAATAGGTTGTATTGATGTTGGACGAGTCGGAATCGCA
GACCGATACCAGGATCTTGCCATCCTATGGAACTGCCTCGGTGAGTTTTCTCCTTCATTACAGAAACGGC
TTTTTCAAAAATATGGTATTGATAATCCTGATATGAATAAATTGCAGTTTCATTTGATGCTCGATGAGTT
TTTCTAATCAGACTCGAGTGGCCGAGGAGCAGGACTGACACGTGCTAAAACTTCATTTTTAATTTAAAAG
GATCTAGGTGAAGATCCTTTTTGATAATCTCATGA
Features (pLannotate 1.2.2; 11 found; start..end, strand, type, name):
     71..659     +  rep_origin     ori: high-copy-number ColE1/pMB1/pBR322/pUC origin of replication
   1626..1642    -  promoter       ADH1 promoter (fragment): S. cerevisiae ADH1; promoter for alcohol dehydrogenase 1
   4037..4129    +  CDS            lacI (fragment): lac repressor; lacI; The lac repressor binds to the lac operator to inhibit transcription in E. coli. This inhibition can be relieved by adding lactose or isopropyl-β-D-thiogalactopyranoside (IPTG).
   4142..4163    +  protein_bind   CAP binding site: CAP binding activates transcription in the presence of cAMP. E. coli catabolite activator protein
   4178..4208    +  promoter       lac promoter: promoter for the E. coli lac operon
   4216..4232    +  protein_bind   lac operator: The lac repressor binds to the lac operator to inhibit transcription in E. coli. This inhibition can be relieved by adding lactose or isopropyl-β-D-thiogalactopyranoside (IPTG). lac repressor encoded by lacI
   4477..5184    +  CDS            mCherry: mCherry is a basic (constitutively fluorescent) red fluorescent protein published in 2004, derived from Discosoma sp.. It is reported to be a very rapidly-maturing monomer with low acid sensitivity.
   5194..5348    +  CDS            lacZα (fragment): LacZα fragment of β-galactosidase; lacZ fragment
   5367..5741    +  CDS            hslU (fragment): HSLU_BORBU - Protein inferred from homology: Swiss-Prot protein existence level 3. ATPase subunit of a proteasome-like degradation complex; this subunit has chaperone activity. The binding of ATP and its subsequent hydrolysis by HslU are essential for unfolding of protein substrates subsequently hydrolyzed by HslV. HslU recognizes the N-terminal part of its protein substrates and unfolds these before they are guided to HslV for hydrolysis. From Borrelia burgdorferi (strain ATCC 35210 / B31 / CIP 102532 / DSM 4680).
   5782..6587    +  CDS            KanR (fragment): aminoglycoside phosphotransferase; aph(3')-Ia; confers resistance to kanamycin in bacteria or G418 (Geneticin®) in eukaryotes
   6598..6618    +  CDS            BleoR (fragment): antibiotic-binding protein; Sh ble from Streptoalloteichus hindustanus; confers resistance to bleomycin, phleomycin, and Zeocin™
