>Addgene plasmid #118238 | pBSV2_PresT-mCherryBb | addgene full sequence | sequence record 233633 | Addgene NGS Result
TTTACACTTTATGCTTCCGGCTCGTATGTTGTGTGGAATTGTGAGCGGATAACAATTTCACACAGGAAAC
AGCTATGACATGATTACGAATTCGAGCTCCGAAGTTTATTATTTTATGATTTAAATTAATAAAAAGATTT
ATCGGTGTGAATAGAATATTTCTTTGGTTTATTATGCATCCTAGTACATATTATATAATTTAATTTAATA
TATAAGCATATTTTTTTAAAATCAGAAATTTTTTACTTAGCTAAAGATTTTAAACTTGGTATAATTGAAT
TAATGGATCCAGGAGGTTCATGGTTAGTAAAGGTGAAGAAGATAATATGGCTATTATTAAAGAATTTATG
AGATTTAAAGTTCACATGGAAGGTAGTGTTAATGGTCATGAATTTGAAATTGAAGGTGAAGGTGAAGGTA
GACCTTATGAAGGTACTCAAACTGCTAAATTAAAAGTTACTAAAGGTGGTCCTTTACCTTTTGCTTGGGA
TATTTTAAGTCCTCAATTTATGTATGGTAGTAAAGCATACGTTAAACATCCTGCTGATATTCCTGATTAT
TTAAAATTAAGTTTTCCTGAAGGTTTTAAATGGGAAAGAGTTATGAATTTTGAAGATGGTGGTGTTGTTA
CTGTTACTCAAGATAGTAGTTTACAAGATGGTGAATTTATTTATAAAGTTAAATTAAGAGGTACTAATTT
TCCTAGTGATGGTCCTGTTATGCAAAAAAAAACTATGGGTTGGGAAGCTAGTAGTGAAAGAATGTATCCT
GAAGATGGTGCTTTAAAAGGTGAAATTAAACAAAGATTAAAATTAAAAGATGGTGGTCATTATGATGCTG
AAGTTAAAACTACTTATAAAGCTAAAAAACCTGTTCAATTACCTGGTGCTTATAATGTTAATATTAAATT
AGATATTACTTCGCATAATGAAGATTATACTATTGTTGAACAATATGAAAGAGCTGAAGGTAGACATAGT
ACAGGTGGTATGGATGAATTATATAAATAAGCTTGGCACTGGCCGTCGTTTTACAACGTCGTGACTGGGA
AAACCCTGGCGTTACCCAACTTAATCGCCTTGCAGCACATCCCCCTTTCGCCAGCTGGCGTAATAGCGAA
GAGGCCCGCACCGATCGCCCTTCCCAACAGTTGCGCAGCCTGAATGGCGAATGGCGCGGCCGCCCTAGGT
TAATACCCGAGCTTCAAGGAAGATTTCCTATTAAGGTTGAACTTAAGAGCTTAAGCATAGACGATTTGAA
AAAAATTTTAAAACAAACAAAAAATTCTTTAATAAAACAATATGTTGCGATGTTTAAGGTTTATGATTTA
GATTTAAAGTTTAGTGAGGAAGCTATAGATAGAATTGCAGAGCTTACTTTTAATATGAATCTTGAGAGTG
AAAATCTTGGTGCCAGAAGACTTCACGGTGTTATGGAAATAGTGCTTGCAGATCTTTTTTTTGAAGTGCC
TGGCAGTAAGTTGAAAAAATTTGAAATAAACTTGGACTATGTTAATAAAAAAATACAAATTAACGAACAA
AAAGATTTGAATTATTATATAATTTAGTTAAAAGCAATTTTAAATGAGGGAGGTTTCCATATGGGCCATA
TTCAACGGGAAACGTCGAGGCCGCGATTAAATTCCAACATGGATGCTGATTTATATGGGTATAAATGGGC
TCGCGATAATGTCGGGCAATCAGGTGCGACAATCTATCGCTTGTATGGGAAGCCCGATGCGCCAGAGTTG
TTTCTGAAACATGGCAAAGGTAGCGTTGCCAATGATGTTACAGATGAGATGGTCAGACTAAACTGGCTGA
CGGAATTTATGCCTCTTCCGACCATCAAGCATTTTATCCGTACTCCTGATGATGCATGGTTACTCACCAC
TGCGATCCCCGGAAAAACAGCATTCCAGGTATTAGAAGAATATCCTGATTCAGGTGAAAATATTGTTGAT
GCGCTGGCAGTGTTCCTGCGCCGGTTGCATTCGATTCCTGTTTGTAATTGTCCTTTTAACAGCGATCGCG
TATTTCGTCTCGCTCAGGCGCAATCACGAATGAATAACGGTTTGGTTGATGCGAGTGATTTTGATGACGA
GCGTAATGGCTGGCCTGTTGAACAAGTCTGGAAAGAAATGCATAAACTTTTGCCATTCTCACCGGATTCA
GTCGTCACTCATGGTGATTTCTCACTTGATAACCTTATTTTTGACGAGGGGAAATTAATAGGTTGTATTG
ATGTTGGACGAGTCGGAATCGCAGACCGATACCAGGATCTTGCCATCCTATGGAACTGCCTCGGTGAGTT
TTCTCCTTCATTACAGAAACGGCTTTTTCAAAAATATGGTATTGATAATCCTGATATGAATAAATTGCAG
TTTCATTTGATGCTCGATGAGTTTTTCTAATCAGACTCGAGTGGCCGAGGAGCAGGACTGACACGTGCTA
AAACTTCATTTTTAATTTAAAAGGATCTAGGTGAAGATCCTTTTTGATAATCTCATGACCAAAATCCCTT
AACGTGAGTTTTCGTTCCACTGAGCGTCAGACCCCGTAGAAAAGATCAAAGGATCTTCTTGAGATCCTTT
TTTTCTGCGCGTAATCTGCTGCTTGCAAACAAAAAAACCACCGCTACCAGCGGTGGTTTGTTTGCCGGAT
CAAGAGCTACCAACTCTTTTTTCGAAGGTAACTGGCTTCAGCAGAGCGCAGATACCAAATACTGTTCTTC
TAGTGTAGCCGTAGTTAGGCCACCACTTCAAGAACTCTGTAGCACCGCCTACATACCTCGCTCTGCTAAT
CCTGTTACCAGTGGCTGCTGCCAGTGGCGATAAGTCGTGTCTTACCGGGTTGGACTCAAGACGATAGTTA
CCGGATAAGGCGCAGCGGTCGGGCTGAACGGGGGGTTCGTGCACACAGCCCAGCTTGGAGCGAACGACCT
ACACCGAACTGAGATACCTACAGCGTGAGCTATGAGAAAGCGCCACGCTTCCCGAAGGGAGAAAGGCGGA
CAGGTATCCGGTAAGCGGCAGGGTCGGAACAGGAGAGCGCACGAGGGAGCTTCCAGGGGGAAACGCCTGG
TATCTTTATAGTCCTGTCGGGTTTCGCCACCTCTGACTTGAGCGTCGATTTTTGTGATGCTCGTCAGGGG
GGCGGAGCCTATGGAAAAACGCCAGCAACGCGGCCTTTTTACGGTTCCTGGCCTTTTGCTGGCCTTTTGC
TCACATGTTCTTTCCTGCACTAGATCCCCGGCAAGTTCATCCTTAGGGTTTTCATATCTCTTAAAAAGTC
AATTTCTGCTTGATTAATTTCTTGTGGATTATTGTTTTTGCGGTTTTTCATTTTTTATCTCCTTGAGTAT
TGAATTTTTTCTTATATATAAATATATAGCAAAAACTATTTTTGCCAACTTTTTTACAAAAAATTTTTTA
TTAAAACACTTAGGGCTTTGCTAAATTCTCTTTTAAAAGAACTTAGTAAAGCCCTATGGATTTAAGAACT
GATTATACTTACGTAGTAAAATACTACAGATATTAATAGTATAGACCATATCAAAATCATAATCAATTTA
TATTTATCTAAAATTGTAGTCCATACAAAATACAAAAAAATTAGGTTTTTCTAAATTCTATTTTAAAAGA
ACTTAGTAACACCTAATCTCTAAATTACTTACAAAATTCTAAAATTAGATTTTTAGTTCTTCATATTTCT
TTAAAAGTTTTTTAAGAAAATCTTTTTGATTTTCAAAAATTTCATGCATCATAAAACTAGTAAATTTGGA
TTTTTTTTTGTAAAAATCATAACTTTCTTGGGTTTTAAGTTGAAATCTTAATGGTTTTATTGGATTTTGC
CTAGATTTTTTTAACGCCGGACTTTCTTTATCTTTTATAAAATTATAAGAATTTTTAATACCATTTTCTA
TTAAATAATCTTCTTTTATAAGCCCCTCTTGCAGTGCAGTTGCTAATCTTAAATACTTATACGCTTGAGT
TTTTGCTACATCAAAGTCTTTTATAAAATCAAGAAAAGTTTTATAACCATCAAATTTATAATATTGATTA
TCTTTTATTTCTTTTAAAATTTTAATATTTTCCACCCTGTGGAATATTTCTTTTTTGAAATTGTCATTTA
ACTTTTCCTTTAGTGTCTTGTAATAAGAAATTTTACTTTCATTAATCATTAAATTTTGTTCAACATAAGT
ATCTATCTTTTTTGTTAAAACTTTAACAACACGTTTTTTTTCCATAAAAATTTTCCTTTATTTTTGCAAC
ATTTTCCTTAATTGATATAATTGTTACTATTTTAGATTTTTTAATATCCACTTAAGAATTAATCCCTCAC
TAGAATATTTTTTATTATAGAATTCATATACATGTTTTTCTAAATCTATAAATTTATCAACAATTGCTTT
ATTATAGGGTGTATCTATCTTTTCTTTTCTTAATAATCGTCTCGTATTCTTTAAATAACAACAAACACTG
CCGGTTTTAAACCTAAATTCTATGTAATATATTTTTGAAAAAGTATATACATTTTCAACCCCGTTTATTT
CATACTTTACAAAAACATTATTTATTGGTTTTCTATAACCATAGTAAATGCCTAAAAATTTGTCCCCGTC
TTTCATAGGATATAGATAAAGTTTTTGAATCTCTGATTTATCTAATAATTTTTCAAAAAAAATTATACAC
CGCTTTTGTTTGTTACTAACTACTCTATGCAATGCCTTTAATATTTTTGTGTGATATATATTTTTATCAC
CTTTTTTTTCTTTCAGCAGGAAGATACTTTCTTTTGGAAATTTAATTTTTTGTTCATTTATTCTTGCAGC
CTTAAGTCCGATTTTCATATTTAATCCTTATATAGCCTTTCTATTTAATTCTTTTAAACTCAATAAACTT
TTTTGGTTTTTCATTAGTTCTAATAATTCGCAATAATATGTGCAAAACACTTTATTGTATTCTATTTTCT
TTTGGTTATTCAAATATTCTTTTATAATTGGCTTTAGAAGTTCAATATTTACTTCTTTTTTTAGTTGTTC
AATAAGGATATTGAAAATGTTTGTTTTTAAATCTTGATAATTTTGTTGAGAATTTTCTTTTTTTCTTTCA
ATTGACTTCTCTAATTTACGCTTTATATTGTTTAAATCGCTATATTTATGACTTTCAATAATAAAATGAG
GCTTAAATTTGTAATTTTCGTATATTTTTTGGAAACTTGTTTCTAATTGTTTAGAATTATATTCATTTTT
TTCAAATTCTTTTTGAGTGTTGCATAGAATTTCCTTTAATTTTTCTTGTTTTTCTTTCATACAAGATTTA
GTAAAATGTATATTTTTATTTTTTAGTAATTTAATTTCTATTATTTTTATGATTTTAAGTATTTTGATTA
TATTATCTTTATCAATATTTAAATTGAATAAAATTGTAAGAAAAATTGAAAGAATTTTTTTACATAAAAA
GTTACATTTATTGAAGTAATTTCTTACTTGATACTTTTCTATTTCATTAATCTTTCTTTCTTCTTTTATA
TTATTTTTATTATTTAAACACTCCTTTAAATCTACACTCCCATTTTTAGTAAATCTATCTTTAAGGCCCC
TTGAAACTCTATTTTGAAATCTTAAATCTTTTTTTTCTTGAAAGTATTTATAGATTTTTTGGTAACATTC
TTTTTTTGAAAAATTAAGTTGATAGTATATTTCGGTCCCCAAATTTACCCCTAAGTGTTTGTGATAATTA
GTTGTGACTTTAAATTCTTTTTCTAATTTGTAAAGGTAATTTTGCAGTGTTTTTAGTTTAACGGGTGTTT
GACTATTTCTTTTAAGGTTTTCATTAAAGTAATAGAGTATGTTTTTTTGTGTGTATTTCTTATATGTTTT
ATTTATGTACGCTAGTGTTGAGATAAGGACTACTAATTTATACTGTAATTTATTGTAGCAAGTTGTGGTT
TTACTGGTTTTGTTTATATTAGATAAGTTTTCCATTTATAGCTCCTTGAATACCGGATTTTTTATCTATA
AAGTATATATATCACAATTTTGATTTAAAAGTAAATTCTTTTTTTAAAAATACAAAAATTTTTTATAAAT
TATATAGACCATGATATTGTATTAATACTAATTGATTTTAATTTAAGGTTGAACTAAAATAAACATAGTT
TTGTAGAAAATAATTTTTCATTATTTTGCTACTTGATATTGGATCGTAAAAATATTAGGGCTTTACAAAG
TTCTTTTAAAAGAGAATTTAGTAAAGCCCTAAGTCTTTTAATAAAAAATTTTTTGTAAAAAAGTTGGCAA
AAATAGTTTTTGCTATATATTTATATATAAGAAAAAATTCAATACTCAAGGAGATAAAAAATGGAAAACT
TAAACAATAATCCACAAAAAATTAATCAAATAAATAAGCAAACTAATTTTATTGGTTTTGAAAATTTTAT
AGAACTTGATAATCAAGTTAATCAAACTAAAGAAAAAAGTAAATTAAGTAAGATAGGTAAGAAATTACCC
GGAATAAGCAGTCAAGTCTAGTGCGGCCGCGCCCAATACGCAAACCGCCTCTCCCCGCGCGTTGGCCGAT
TCATTAATGCAGCTGGCACGACAGGTTTCCCGACTGGAAAGCGGGCAGTGAGCGCAACGCAATTAATGTG
AGTTAGCTCACTCATTAGGCACCCCAGGC
Features (pLannotate 1.2.2; 11 found; start..end, strand, type, name):
      1..31      +  promoter       lac promoter: promoter for the E. coli lac operon
     39..55      +  protein_bind   lac operator: The lac repressor binds to the lac operator to inhibit transcription in E. coli. This inhibition can be relieved by adding lactose or isopropyl-β-D-thiogalactopyranoside (IPTG). lac repressor encoded by lacI
    300..1007    +  CDS            mCherry: mCherry is a basic (constitutively fluorescent) red fluorescent protein published in 2004, derived from Discosoma sp.. It is reported to be a very rapidly-maturing monomer with low acid sensitivity.
   1017..1171    +  CDS            lacZα (fragment): LacZα fragment of β-galactosidase; lacZ fragment
   1190..1564    +  CDS            hslU (fragment): HSLU_BORBU - Protein inferred from homology: Swiss-Prot protein existence level 3. ATPase subunit of a proteasome-like degradation complex; this subunit has chaperone activity. The binding of ATP and its subsequent hydrolysis by HslU are essential for unfolding of protein substrates subsequently hydrolyzed by HslV. HslU recognizes the N-terminal part of its protein substrates and unfolds these before they are guided to HslV for hydrolysis. From Borrelia burgdorferi (strain ATCC 35210 / B31 / CIP 102532 / DSM 4680).
   1605..2410    +  CDS            KanR (fragment): aminoglycoside phosphotransferase; aph(3')-Ia; confers resistance to kanamycin in bacteria or G418 (Geneticin®) in eukaryotes
   2421..2441    +  CDS            BleoR (fragment): antibiotic-binding protein; Sh ble from Streptoalloteichus hindustanus; confers resistance to bleomycin, phleomycin, and Zeocin™
   2579..3167    +  rep_origin     ori: high-copy-number ColE1/pMB1/pBR322/pUC origin of replication
   4133..4149    -  promoter       ADH1 promoter (fragment): S. cerevisiae ADH1; promoter for alcohol dehydrogenase 1
   6539..6631    +  CDS            lacI (fragment): lac repressor; lacI; The lac repressor binds to the lac operator to inhibit transcription in E. coli. This inhibition can be relieved by adding lactose or isopropyl-β-D-thiogalactopyranoside (IPTG).
   6644..6665    +  protein_bind   CAP binding site: CAP binding activates transcription in the presence of cAMP. E. coli catabolite activator protein
