[The description below was written by a language model from this plasmid's Addgene catalogue record and pLannotate feature annotations shown in this document.]
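Description:
pBSV2_PresT-mCherryBb is a kanamycin-resistant shuttle vector built on the pBSV2_2 backbone for use in both Escherichia coli and the Lyme disease spirochete Borrelia burgdorferi. In E. coli it replicates from a high-copy ColE1/pUC-type origin and is selected through an aminoglycoside phosphotransferase (aph(3')-Ia) kanamycin-resistance gene. Directly upstream of that gene, the automated annotation flags a stretch matching the B. burgdorferi hslU coding region. This probably reflects Borrelia-derived sequence placed there to drive the marker, although the record does not name that promoter. About 3.3 kb between the origin and the lac region has no meaningful annotation. The elements that allow replication in B. burgdorferi would be expected to lie there, but the feature tables do not identify them. The 17-bp "ADH1 promoter" hit in that region and the 21-bp BleoR fragment are very short matches and are most likely incidental.

The payload is an mCherry coding sequence, listed as synthetic and carrying a "Bb" suffix that suggests a version adapted for B. burgdorferi, driven by the resT promoter. The promoter itself is not annotated. It presumably occupies the roughly 240-bp unannotated gap between the lac operator and the start of mCherry. The cassette sits within a lacZα multiple-cloning region, flanked by the CAP site, lac promoter and operator, a residual lacI fragment and a truncated lacZα, with M13 primer sites available for sequencing. The depositor sequence and the repository's sequencing result show the same features in the same order and differ by only a few nucleotides in length. The plasmid belongs to a toolkit of fluorescent proteins, promoters and selectable markers for B. burgdorferi, where it provides red fluorescent labelling of cells and a readout of resT promoter strength.
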