Addgene plasmid #118238: pBSV2_PresT-mCherryBb
Purpose: Kanamycin-resistant E.coli/B. burgdorferi shuttle vector; Encodes resT promoter driven mCherry
Depositing lab: Christine Jacobs-Wagner. Depositing organization: Yale University. Publication: Fluorescent Proteins, Promoters, and Selectable Markers for Applications in the Lyme Disease Spirochete Borrelia burgdorferi. Takacs CN, Kloos ZA, Scott M, Rosa PA, Jacobs-Wagner C. Appl Environ Microbiol. 2018 Oct 12. pii: AEM.01824-18. doi: 10.1128/AEM.01824-18. PubMed 30315081.
Backbone
  Vector backbone: pBSV2_2
  Vector type: Bacterial Expression
Growth in bacteria
  Bacterial resistance: Kanamycin, 50 μg/mL
  Growth temperature: 30°C
  Growth strain: DH5alpha
  Copy number: High Copy
Gene/Insert
  Gene/Insert name: resT promoter driven mCherry
  Species: Synthetic
  Cloning method: Restriction Enzyme; 5′ cloning site Unknown (unknown if destroyed)
  Sequencing primers: 5′ M13R; 3′ M13F(-21)
Terms and licenses: Academic/Nonprofit Terms; Industry Terms: Not Available to Industry
Depositor comments: Please visit https://www.biorxiv.org/content/early/2018/09/21/363390 for bioRxiv preprint.
How to cite: pBSV2_PresT-mCherryBb was a gift from Christine Jacobs-Wagner (Addgene plasmid # 118238 ; http://n2t.net/addgene:118238 ; RRID:Addgene_118238)
